Addgene plasmid #57640: tdEos-MCPA2-N-18
Purpose: Localization: Actin Capping Protein , Excitation: 505 / 569, Emission: 516 / 581
Depositing lab: Michael Davidson. Depositing organization: Florida State University, Tallahassee.
Backbone
  Vector backbone: tdEos-N1
  Backbone size w/o insert (bp): 4750
  Vector type: Mammalian Expression
  Selectable markers: Neomycin (select with G418)
Growth in bacteria
  Bacterial resistance: Kanamycin, 50 μg/mL
  Growth temperature: 37°C
  Growth strain: DH5alpha
  Copy number: High Copy
Gene/Insert
  Gene/Insert name: MCPA2 (alt names: Mouse capping protein alpha 2; NM_007604.2)
  Species: M. musculus (mouse)
  Promoter: CMV
  Tag / fusion protein: tdEos (C terminal on backbone)
  Cloning method: Unknown
  Sequencing primers: 5′ CMV-F; 3′ SV40pA-R
Terms and licenses: Academic/Nonprofit Terms; Industry Terms
Depositor comments: M. musculus (mouse) capping protein alpha 2. Excitation = 505 / 569; Emission = 516 / 581
How to cite: tdEos-MCPA2-N-18 was a gift from Michael Davidson (Addgene plasmid # 57640 ; http://n2t.net/addgene:57640 ; RRID:Addgene_57640)
