[The description below was written by a language model from this plasmid's Addgene catalogue record.]
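Description:
tdEos-MCPA2-N-18 is a mammalian expression plasmid built on the tdEos-N1 backbone (about 4.75 kb without the insert), an N1-style fusion vector in which a gene of interest is placed upstream of the fluorescent protein so that the tag ends up at the C terminus of the expressed protein. It is maintained in E. coli as a high-copy plasmid under kanamycin selection, and it carries a neomycin resistance marker that allows G418 selection of stably transfected mammalian cells. The record supplies no feature table, so the origin of replication and the exact layout of the resistance cassette are not stated. The listed SV40pA sequencing primer suggests an SV40 polyadenylation signal downstream of the fusion.

The insert is mouse capping protein alpha 2 (MCPA2), a subunit of the actin filament capping protein, expressed from the CMV promoter as a fusion to tdEos. The "N-18" in the name probably refers to the N1-type orientation and an 18-residue linker between the two parts, but the record does not confirm this. tdEos is a tandem-dimer form of the photoconvertible protein Eos. In its native state it fluoresces green (excitation 505 nm, emission 516 nm), and after photoconversion it fluoresces red (excitation 569 nm, emission 581 nm), matching the paired values in the record.

The stated purpose is localization of actin capping protein. The construct marks capping protein in live or fixed mammalian cells. Photoconversion in principle also permits tracking of selected protein pools or single-molecule localization imaging, though the record does not mention these applications.
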