>Addgene plasmid #57640 | tdEos-MCPA2-N-18 | depositor partial sequence | sequence record 88793 | insert sequence
ACGATGCTAGTGACGTCAGATCCGCTAGCGCCACCATGGCGGATCTGGAGGAGCAGTTGTCCGATGAGGA
GAAGGTTCGTATAGCAGCAAAATTCATCATTCACGCCCCTCCTGGAGAATTTAATGAGGTTTTTAATGAT
GTTCGACTATTGCTTAATAATGATAATCTTCTCAGGGAAGGAGCCGCACATGCATTTGCACAGTATAACC
TGGACCAGTTTACACCAGTAAAAATTGAAGGCTATGAAGATCAGGTTTTGATAACAGAACATGGAGACTT
GGGAAATGGAAAATTTTTGGATCCAAAAAACAGAATCTGTTTCAAATTTGATCATTTAAGAAAGGAAGCA
ACTGATCCAAGGCCCTACGAAGCAGAAAATGCCATTGAATCCTGGAGAACTTCAGTAGAAACTGCACTGC
GAGCTTATGTAAAAGAGCATTATCCGAATGGGGTCTGCACTGTGTATGGCAAAAAAGTAGATGGGCAGCA
AACCATTATTGCATGCATAGAAAGCCATCAGTTTCAAGCAAAAAACTTTTGGAATGGTCGTTGGAGGTCA
GAGTGGAAGTTTACAGTCACTCCTTCCACCACACAGGTGGTTGGCATTTTGAAAATTCAGGTTCATTATT
ATGAAGATGGTAATGTTCAGCTAGTGAGTCATAAAGATATACAAGATTCCCTCACAGTATCTAATGAGGT
GCAAACAGCAAAAGAATTTATAAAGATTGTAGAAGCTGCAGAAAATGAATACCAGACTGCCATCAGTGAG
AATTATCAGACGATGTCGGACACTACCTTCAAAGCCTTACGTCGACAGTTGCCAGTGACACGTACTAAGA
TCGACTGGAACAAGATCCTTAGCTACAAGATTGGCAAAGAGATGCAGAATGCAAGTCGCGGAGGCAGTGG
TGGGGTACCGCGGGCCCGGGATCCACCGGTCGCCACCATGAGTGCGATTAAGCCAGACATGAAGATCAAC
CTCCGTATGGAAGGCAACGTAAACGGGCACCACTTTGTGATCGACGGAGATGGTACAGGCAAGCCTTTTG
AGGGAAAACAGAGTATGGATCTTGAAGTCAAAGAGGGCGGACCTCTGCCTTTTGCCTTTGATATCCTGAC
CACTGCATTCCATTACGGCAACAGGGTATTCGCCGAATATCCAGACCACATACAAGACTATTTTAAGCAG
TCGTTTCCTAAGGGGTATTCGTGGGAACGAAGCTTGACTTTCGAAGACGGGGGCATTTGCATTGCCAGAA
ACGACATAACAATGGAAGGGGACACTTTCTATAATAAAGTTCGATTTCACGGTGTAAACTTTCCCGCCAA
TGGTCCAGTTATGCAGAAGAAGACGCTGAAATGGGAGCCCTCCACTGAGAAAATGTATGTGCGTGATGGA
GTGCTGACTGGTGATATTCGCATGGCTTTGTTGCTTGAAGGAAATGCCCATTACCGATGTGACTTCAGAA
CTACTTACAAAGCTAAGGAGAAGGGTGTCAAGTTACCAGGCTACCACTTTGTGGACCACTGCATTGAGAT
TTTAAGCCATGACAAAGATTACAACAAGGTTAAGCTGTATGAGCATGCTGTTGCTCATTCTGGATTGCCT
GACAATGCCAGACGATCCGGTAGCGGTCACGGTACTGGTTCTACTGGTTCTGGTTCTTCTGAGAGTGCGA
TTAAGCCAGACATGAAGATCAACCTCCGTATGGAAGGCAACGTAAACGGGCACCACTTTGTGATCGACGG
AGATGGTACAGGCAAGCCTTTTGAGGGAAAACAGAGTATGGATCTTGAAGTCAAAGAGGGCGGACCTCTG
CCTTTTGCCTTTGATATCCTGACCACTGCATTCCATTACGGCAACAGGGTATTCGCCGAATATCCAGACC
ACATACAAGACTATTTTAAGCAGTCGTTTCCTAAGGGGTATTCGTGGGAACGAAGCTTGACTTTCGAAGA
CGGGGGCATTTGCATTGCCAGAAACGACATAACAATGGAAGGGGACACTTTCTATAATAAAGTTCGATTT
CACGGTGTAAACTTTCCCGCCAATGGTCCAGTTATGCAGAAGAAGACGCTGAAATGGGAGCCCTCCACTG
AGAAAATGTATGTGCGTGATGGAGTGCTGACTGGTGATATTCGCATGGCTTTGTTGCTTGAAGGAAATGC
CCATTACCGATGTGACTTCAGAACTACTTACAAAGCTAAGGAGAAGGGTGTCAAGTTACCAGGCTACCAC
TTTGTGGACCACTGCATTGAGATTTTAAGCCATGACAAAGATTACAACAAGGTTAAGCTGTATGAGCATG
CTGTTGCTCATTCTGGATTGCCTGACAATGCCAGACGATAAGCGGCCGCGACTCTAGATCATAATCAGCC
ATACCACATTGTAGAAGTTGCT
